>Addgene plasmid #114257 | pMXBK_bFc | addgene full sequence | sequence record 225150 | Addgene NGS Result
CACTCTGTGACTTGGTCTCATGCCGGAGTGAGACCGGCCTAGCAGGTGTGAGTTTGTCAGACCAAGTTTA
CTCATATATACTTTAGATTGATTTAAAACTTCATTTTTAATTTAAAAGGATCTAGGTGAAGATCCTTTTT
GATAATCTCATGACCAAAATCCCTTAACGTGAGTTTTCGTTCCACTGAGCGTCAGACCCCGTAGAAAAGA
TCAAAGGATCTTCTTGAGATCCTTTTTTTCTGCGCGTAATCTGCTGCTTGCAAACAAAAAAACCACCGCT
ACCAGCGGTGGTTTGTTTGCCGGATCAAGAGCTACCAACTCTTTTTCCGAAGGTAACTGGCTTCAGCAGA
GCGCAGATACCAAATACTGTTCTTCTAGTGTAGCCGTAGTTAGGCCACCACTTCAAGAACTCTGTAGCAC
CGCCTACATACCTCGCTCTGCTAATCCTGTTACCAGTGGCTGCTGCCAGTGGCGATAAGTCGTGTCTTAC
CGGGTTGGACTCAAGACGATAGTTACCGGATAAGGCGCAGCGGTCGGGCTGAACGGGGGGTTCGTGCACA
CAGCCCAGCTTGGAGCGAACGACCTACACCGAACTGAGATACCTACAGCGTGAGCTATGAGAAAGCGCCA
CGCTTCCCGAAGGGAGAAAGGCGGACAGGTATCCGGTAAGCGGCAGGGTCGGAACAGGAGAGCGCACGAG
GGAGCTTCCAGGGGGAAACGCCTGGTATCTTTATAGTCCTGTCGGGTTTCGCCACCTCTGACTTGAGCGT
CGATTTTTGTGATGCTCGTCAGGGGGGCGGAGCCTATGGAAAAACGCCAGCAACGCGGCCTTTTTACGGT
TCCTGGCCTTTTGCTGGCCTTTTGCTCACATGTTCTTTCCTGCGTTATCCCCTGATTCTGTGGATAACCG
TATTACCGCCTTTGAGTGAGCTGATACCGCTCGCCGCAGCCGAACGACCGAGCGCAGCGAGTCAGTGAGC
GAGGAAGCGGAAGAGCGCCCAATACGCAAACCGCCTCTCCCCGCGCGTTGGCCGATTCATTAATGCAGCT
GGCACGACAGGTTTCCCGACTGGAAAGCGGGCAGTGAGCGCAACGCAATTAATGTGAGTTAGCTCACTCA
TTAGGCACCCCAGGCTTTACACTTTATGCTTCCGGCTCGTATGTTGTGTGGAATTGTGAGCGGATAACAA
TTTCACACAGGAAACAGCTATGACCATGATTACGCCAAGCTTGCATGCCTGCAGGTCGACTCTAGAGGAT
CCCCGGGTACCGAGCTCGAATTCACTGGCCGTCGTTTTACAACGTCGTGACTGGGAAAACCCTGGCGTTA
CCCAACTTAATCGCCTTGCAGCACATCCCCCTTTCGCCAGCTGGCGTAATAGCGAAGAGGCCCGCACCGA
TCGCCCTTCCCAACAGTTGCGCAGCCTGAATGGCGAATGGCGCCTGATGCGGTATTTTCTCCTTACGCAT
CTGTGCGGTATTTCACACCGCATATGGTGCACTCTCAGTACAATCTGCTCTGATGCCGCATAGTTAAGCC
AGCCCCGACACCCGCCAACACCCGCTGACGCGCCCTGACGGGCTTGTCTGCTCCCGGCATCCGCTTACAG
ACAAGCTGTGACAAGTACCACCTGGAACGCCAAAGGTCTCACGCTACAGTGAGACCAAGTCACGAAGTGT
GCGGCCGCCTTCGTGCGCGGAACCCCTATTTGTTTATTTTTCTAAATACATTCAAATATGTATCCGCTCA
TGAGACAATAACCCTGATAAATGCTTCAATAATATTGAAAAAGGAAGAGTATGGCTAAAATGAGAATATC
ACCGGAATTGAAAAAACTGATCGAAAAATACCGCTGCGTAAAAGATACGGAAGGAATGTCTCCTGCTAAG
GTATATAAGCTGGTGGGAGAAAATGAAAACCTATATTTAAAAATGACGGACAGCCGGTATAAAGGGACCA
CCTATGATGTGGAACGGGAAAAGGACATGATGCTATGGCTGGAAGGAAAGCTGCCTGTTCCAAAGGTCCT
GCACTTTGAACGGCATGATGGCTGGAGCAATCTGCTCATGAGTGAGGCCGATGGCGTCCTTTGCTCGGAA
GAGTATGAAGATGAACAAAGCCCTGAAAAGATTATCGAGCTGTATGCGGAGTGCATCAGGCTCTTTCACT
CCATCGACATATCGGATTGTCCCTATACGAATAGCTTAGACAGCCGCTTAGCCGAATTGGATTACTTACT
GAATAACGATCTGGCCGATGTGGATTGCGAAAACTGGGAAGAGGACACTCCATTTAAAGATCCGCGCGAG
CTGTATGATTTTTTAAAGACGGAAAAGCCCGAAGAGGAACTTGTCTTTTCCCACGGCGACCTGGGAGACA
GCAACATCTTTGTGAAAGATGGCAAAGTAAGTGGCTTTATTGATCTTGGGAGAAGCGGCAGGGCGGACAA
GTGGTATGACATTGCCTTCTGCGTCCGGTCGCTCAGGGAGGATATCGGGGAAGAACAGTATGTCGAGCTA
TTTTTTGACTTACTGGGGATCAAGCCTGATTGGGAGAAAATAAAATATTATATTTTACTGGATGAATTGT
TTTAGGAGCTGGAGCGGCGTAACCGTCGCACAGGAAGGACAGAGAAAGCGCGGATCTGGGAAGTGACGGA
CAGAACGGTCAGGACCTGGATTGGGGAGGCGGTTGCCGCCGCTGCTGCTGACGGTGTGACGTTCTCTGTT
CCGGTCACACCACATACGTTCCGCCATTCCTATGCGATGCACATGCTGTATGCCGGTATACCGCTGAAAG
TTCTGCAAAGCCTGATGGGACATAAGTCCATCAGTTCAACGGAAGTCTACACGAAGGTTTTTGCGCTGGA
TGTGGCTGCCCGGCTCCGGGTGCAGTTTGCGATGCCGGAGTCTGATGCGGTTGCGATGCTGAAACAATTA
TCCTGAGAATAAATGCCTTGGCCTTTATATGGAAATGTGGAACTGAGTGGATATGCTGTTTTTGTCTGTT
AAACAGAGAAGCTGGCTGTTATCCACTGAGAAGCGAACGAAACAGTCGGGAAAATCTCCCATTATCGTAG
AGATCCGCATTATTAATCTCAGGAGCCTGTGTAGCGTTTATAGGAAGTAGTGTTCTGTCATGATGCCTGC
AAGCGGTAACGAAAACGATTTGAATATGCCTTCAGGAACAATAGAAATCTTCGTGCGGTGTTACGTTGAA
GTGGAGCGGATTATGTCAGCAATGGACAGAACAACCTAATGAACACAGAACCATGATGTGGTCTGTCCTT
TTACAGCCAGTAGTGCTCGCCGCAGTCGAGCGACAGGGCGAAGCCCTCGAGTGAGCGAGGAAGCACCAGG
GAACAGCACTTATATATTCTGCTTACACACGATGCCTGAAAAAACTTCCCTTGGGGTTATCCACTTATCC
ACGGGGATATTTTTATAATTATTTTTTTTATAGTTTTTAGATCTTCTTTTTTAGAGCGCCTTGTAGGCCT
TTATCCATGCTGGTTCTAGAGAAGGTGTTGTGACAAATTGCCCTTTCAGTGTGACAAATCACCCTCAAAT
GACAGTCCTGTCTGTGACAAATTGCCCTTAACCCTGTGACAAATTGCCCTCAGAAGAAGCTGTTTTTTCA
CAAAGTTATCCCTGCTTATTGACTCTTTTTTATTTAGTGTGACAATCTAAAAACTTGTCACACTTCACAT
GGATCTGTCATGGCGGAAACAGCGGTTATCAATCACAAGAAACGTAAAAATAGCCCGCGAATCGTCCAGT
CAAACGACCTCACTGAGGCGGCATATAGTCTCTCCCGGGATCAAAAACGTATGCTGTATCTGTTCGTTGA
CCAGATCAGAAAATCTGATGGCACCCTACAGGAACATGACGGTATCTGCGAGATCCATGTTGCTAAATAT
GCTGAAATATTCGGATTGACCTCTGCGGAAGCCAGTAAGGATATACGGCAGGCATTGAAGAGTTTCGCGG
GGAAGGAAGTGGTTTTTTATCGCCCTGAAGAGGATGCCGGCGATGAAAAAGGCTATGAATCTTTTCCTTG
GTTTATCAAACGTGCGCACAGTCCATCCAGAGGGCTTTACAGTGTACATATCAACCCATATCTCATTCCC
TTCTTTATCGGGTTACAGAACCGGTTTACGCAGTTTCGGCTTAGTGAAACAAAAGAAATCACCAATCCGT
ATGCCATGCGTTTATACGAATCCCTGTGTCAGTATCGTAAGCCGGATGGCTCAGGCATCGTGTCTCTGAA
AATCGACTGGATCATAGAGCGTTACCAGCTGCCTCAAAGTTACCAGCGTATGCCTGACTTCCGCCGCCGC
TTCCTGCAGGTCTGTGTTAATGAGATCAACAGCAGAACTCCAATGCGCCTCTCATACATTGAGAAAAAGA
AAGGCCGCCAGACGACTCATATCGTATTTTCCTTCCGCGATATCACTTCCATGACGACAGGATAGTCTGA
GGGTTATCTGTCACAGATTTGAGGGTGGTTCGTCACATTTGTTCTGACCTACTGAGGGTAATTTGTCACA
GTTTTGCTGTTTCCTTCAGCCTGCATGGATTTTCTCATACTTTTTGAACTGTAATTTTTAAGGAAGCCAA
ATTTGAGGGCAGTTTGTCACAGTTGATTTCCTTCTCTTTCCCTTCGTCATGTGACCTGATATCGGGGGTT
AGTTCGTCATCATTGATGAGGGTTGATTATCACAGTTTATTACTCTGAATTGGCTATCCGCGTGTGTACC
TCTACCTGGAGTTTTTCCCACGGTGGATATTTCTTCTTGCGCTGAGCGTAAGAGCTATCTGACAGAACAG
TTCTTCTTTGCTTCCTCGCCAGTTCGCTCGCTATGCTCGGTTACACGGCTGCGGCGAGCGCTAGTGATAA
TAAGTGACTGAGGTATGTGGTGTTCTTATCTCCTTTTGTAGTGTTGCTCTTATTTTAAACAACTTTGCGG
TTTTTTGATGACTTTGCGATTTTGTTGTTGCTTTGCAGTAAATTGCAAGATTTAATAAAAAAACGCAAAG
CAATGATTAAAGGATGTTCAGAATGAAACTCATGGAAACACTTAACCAGTGCATAAACGCTGGTCATGAA
ATGACGAAGGCTATCGCCATTGCACAGTTTAATGATGACAGCCCGGAAGCGAGGAAAATAACCCGGCGCT
GGAGAATAGGTGAAGCAGCGGATTTAGTTGGGGTTTCTTCTCAGGCTATCAGAGATGCCGAGAAAGCAGG
GCGACTACCGCACCCGGATATGGAAATTCGAGGACGGGTTGAGCAACGTGTTGGTTATACAATTGAACAA
ATTAATCATATGCGTGATGTGTTTGGTACGCGATTGCGACGTGCTGAGGACGTATTTCCACCGGTGATCG
GGGTTGCTGCCCATAAAGGTGGCGTTTACAAAACCTCAGTTTCTGTTCATCTTGCTCAGGATCTGGCTCT
GAAGGGGCTACGTGTTTTGCTCGTGGAAGGTAACGACCCCCAGGGAACAGCCTCAATGTATCACGGATGG
GTACCAGATCTTCATATTCATGCAGAAGATACTCTCCTGCCTTTCTATCTTGGGGAAAAGGACGATGTCA
CTTATGCAATAAAGCCCACTTGCTGGCCGGGGCTTGACATTATTCCTTCCTGTCTGGCTCTGCACCGTAT
TGAAACTGAGTTAATGGGCAAATTTGATGAAGGTAAACTGCCCACCGATCCACACCTGATGCTCCGACTG
GCCATTGAAACTGTTGCTCATGACTATGATGTCATAGTTATTGACAGCGCGCCTAACCTGGGTATCGGCA
CGATTAATGTCGTATGTGCTGCTGATGTGCTGATTGTTCCCACGCCTGCTGAGTTGTTTGACTACACCTC
CGCACTGCAGTTTTTCGATATGCTTCGTGATCTGCTCAAGAACGTTGATCTTAAAGGGTTCGAGCCTGAT
GTACGTATTTTGCTTACCAAATACAGCAATAGTAATGGCTCTCAGTCCCCGTGGATGGAGGAGCAAATTC
GGGATGCCTGGGGAAGCATGGTTCTAAAAAATGTTGTACGTGAAACGGATGAAGTTGGTAAAGGTCAGAT
CCGGATGAGAACTGTTTTTGAACAGGCCATTGATCAACGCAGTTCAACTGGTGCCTGGAGAAATGCTCTT
TCTATTTGGGAACCTGTCTGCAATGAAATTTTCGATCGTCTGATTAAACCACGCTGGGAGATTAGATAAT
GAAGCGTGCGCCTGTTATTCCAAAACATACGCTCAATACTCAACCGGTTGAAGATACTTCGTTATCGACA
CCAGCTGCCCCGATGGTGGATTCGTTAATTGCGCGCGTAGGAGTAATGGCTCGCGGTAATGCCATTACTT
TGCCTGTATGTGGTCGGGATGTGAAGTTTACTCTTGAAGTGCTCCGGGGTGATAGTGTTGAGAAAACCTC
TCGGGTATGGTCAGGTAATGAACGTGACCAGGAGCTGCTTACTGAGGACGCACTGGATGATCTCATCCCT
TCTTTTCTACTGACTGGTCAACAGACACCGGCGTTCGGTCGAAGAGTATCTGGTGTCATAGAAATTGCCG
ATGGGAGTCGCCGTCGTAAAGCTGCTGCACTTACCGAAAGTGATTATCGTGTTCTGGTTGGCGAGCTGGA
TGATGAGCAGATGGCTGCATTATCCAGATTGGGTAACGATTATCGCCCAACAAGTGCTTATGAACGTGGT
CAGCGTTATGCAAGCCGATTGCAGAATGAATTTGCTGGAAATATTTCTGCGCTGGCTGATGCGGAAAATA
TTTCACGTAAGATTATTACCCGCTGTATCAACACCGCCAAATTGCCTAAATCAGTTGTTGCTCTTTTTTC
TCACCCCGGTGAACTATCTGCCCGGTCAGGTGATGCACTTCAAAAAGCCTTTACAGATAAAGAGGAATTA
CTTAAGCAGCAGGCATCTAACCTTCATGAGCAGAAAAAAGCTGGGGTGATATTTGAAGCTGAAGAAGTTA
TCACTCTTTTAACTTCTGTGCTTAAAACGTCATCTGCATCAAGAACTAGTTTAAGCTCACGACATCAGTT
TGCTCCTGGAGCGACAGTATTGTATAAGGGCGATAAAATGGTGCTTAACCTGGACAGGTCACGTGTTCCA
ACTGAGTGTATAGAGAAAATTGAGGCCATTCTTAAGGAACTTGAAAAGCCAGCACCCTGATGCGACCACG
TTTTAGTCTACGTTTATCTGTCTTTACTTAATGTCCTTTGTTACAGGCCAGAAAGCATAACTGGCCTGAA
TATTCTCTCTGGGCCCACTGTTCCACTTGTATCGTCGGTCTGATAATCAGACTGGGACCACGGTCCCACT
CGTATCGTCGGTCTGATTATTAGTCTGGGACCACGGTCCCACTCGTATCGTCGGTCTGATTATTAGTCTG
GGACCACGGTCCCACTCGTATCGTCGGTCTGATAATCAGACTGGGACCACGGTCCCACTCGTATCGTCGG
TCTGATTATTAGTCTGGGACCATGGTCCCACTCGTATCGTCGGTCTGATTATTAGTCTGGGACCACGGTC
CCACTCGTATCGTCGGTCTGATTATTAGTCTGGAACCACGGTCCCACTCGTATCGTCGGTCTGATTATTA
GTCTGGGACCACGGTCCCACTCGTATCGTCGGTCTGATTATTAGTCTGGGACCACGATCCCACTCGTGTT
GTCGGTCTGATTATCGGTCTGGGACCACGGTCCCACTTGTATTGTCGATCAGACTATCAGCGTGAGACTA
CGATTCCATCAATGCCTGTCAAGGGCAAGTATTGACATGTCGTCGTAACCTGTAGAACGGAGTAACCTCG
GTGTGCGGTTGTATGCCTGCTGTGGATTGCTGCTGTGTCCTGCTTATCCACAACATTTTGCGCACGGTTA
TGTGGACAAAATACCTGGTTACCCAGGCCGTGCCGGCACGTTAACCGGGCTGCATCCGATGCAAGTGTGT
CGCTGTCGACGCAAGCGGCCGCA
Features (pLannotate 1.2.2; 18 found; start..end, strand, type, name):
    224..812     +  rep_origin     ori: high-copy-number ColE1/pMB1/pBR322/pUC origin of replication
    995..1087    +  CDS            lacI (fragment): lac repressor; lacI; The lac repressor binds to the lac operator to inhibit transcription in E. coli. This inhibition can be relieved by adding lactose or isopropyl-β-D-thiogalactopyranoside (IPTG).
   1100..1121    +  protein_bind   CAP binding site: CAP binding activates transcription in the presence of cAMP. E. coli catabolite activator protein
   1136..1166    +  promoter       lac promoter: promoter for the E. coli lac operon
   1174..1190    +  protein_bind   lac operator: The lac repressor binds to the lac operator to inhibit transcription in E. coli. This inhibition can be relieved by adding lactose or isopropyl-β-D-thiogalactopyranoside (IPTG). lac repressor encoded by lacI
   1227..1283    -  misc_feature   MCS: pUC18/19 multiple cloning site
   1280..1437    +  CDS            lacZα (fragment): LacZα fragment of β-galactosidase; lacZ fragment
   1443..1542    -  misc_feature   bom (fragment): basis of mobility region from pBR322
   1696..1800    +  promoter       AmpR promoter: bla
   1801..2595    +  CDS            KanR: aminoglycoside phosphotransferase; aphA-3; confers resistance to kanamycin
   2599..2943    +  CDS            resD (fragment): REDF_ECOLI - Also known as D. Protein inferred from homology: Swiss-Prot protein existence level 3. Acts as a repressor of transcription and as a site-specific resolvase that cleaves at the RfsF site. From Escherichia coli (strain K12).
   3410..3629    +  rep_origin     ori2: secondary origin of replication for the bacterial F plasmid; also known as oriS
   3720..4472    +  CDS            repE: REPE1_ECOLI - Also known as E, rep. Experimental evidence at protein level: Swiss-Prot protein existence level 1. Replication initiator in the monomeric form, and autogenous repressor in the dimeric form. From Escherichia coli (strain K12).
   4478..4728    +  misc_feature   incC: incC; incompatibility region of the bacterial F plasmid
   5054..6229    +  CDS            sopA: partitioning protein for the bacterial F plasmid; sopA
   6229..7197    +  CDS            sopB: SOPB_ECOLI - Also known as B. Experimental evidence at protein level: Swiss-Prot protein existence level 1. Control of plasmid partitioning; required to recognize the cis-acting. Binds specifically with the DNA segment containing the sopC region. SopB is trans-acting. From Escherichia coli (strain K12).
   7273..7746    +  misc_feature   sopC: sopC; centromere-like partitioning region of the bacterial F plasmid
   7846..1       +  CDS            yuaZ (fragment) (across the origin): YUAZ_ECO57 - Protein predicted: Swiss-Prot protein existence level 4. From Escherichia coli O157:H7.
