[The description below was written by a language model from this plasmid's Addgene catalogue record and pLannotate feature annotations shown in this document.]
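Description:
pMXBK_bFc is a synthetic-biology assembly vector from the MetClo system, a methylase-assisted hierarchical DNA assembly method that uses a single type IIS restriction enzyme throughout. This version is built on the pMXBK backbone for BsaI-based MetClo and carries the "b-c" type of adaptor sequences, which presumably define the flanking overhangs that position an assembled fragment in the next round of assembly. The record does not annotate the BsaI sites or adaptor sequences themselves, and the 5′ cloning site is listed as unknown.

The 8 kb sequence is propagated in E. coli under kanamycin selection, with an aminoglycoside phosphotransferase gene driven by the bla (AmpR) promoter. Most of the backbone is the F-plasmid replication and partitioning module: ori2 (oriS), the initiator repE, the incC incompatibility region, and the sopA/sopB/sopC partitioning system, together with a resD fragment. This is the arrangement used in BAC-type vectors to maintain large inserts stably. The feature table also shows a high-copy ColE1/pUC origin next to the LacZα cassette, which is consistent with the catalogue listing of high copy number for the empty vector. Its proximity to the LacZα cassette suggests it may be lost with that cassette on assembly, leaving F-origin replication, but the record does not say this.

The listed insert is a LacZα selection cassette consisting of a CAP binding site, lac promoter and operator, a pUC-type multiple cloning site, and a lacZα fragment. In vectors of this kind, such a cassette serves as a blue/white screening marker that is replaced by correctly assembled DNA. The vector is intended as a recipient for multi-fragment, large-construct assemblies.
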