Addgene plasmid #114257: pMXBK_bFc
Purpose: POC12399, MetClo assembly vector with F replication origin and kanamycin resistance for BsaI-based MetClo, adaptor sequence type b-c
Depositing lab: Christopher A. O'Callaghan. Depositing organization: University of Oxford. Publication: MetClo: methylase-assisted hierarchical DNA assembly using a single type IIS restriction enzyme. Lin D, O'Callaghan CA. Nucleic Acids Res. 2018 Jul 9. pii: 5050631. doi: 10.1093/nar/gky596. PubMed 29986052.
Backbone
  Vector backbone: pMXBK
  Vector type: Synthetic Biology
Growth in bacteria
  Bacterial resistance: Kanamycin, 50 μg/mL
  Growth temperature: 37°C
  Growth strain: DH5alpha
  Copy number: High Copy
Gene/Insert
  Gene/Insert name: LacZalpha
  Species: Synthetic
  Cloning method: Restriction Enzyme; 5′ cloning site unknown (unknown if destroyed)
Terms and licenses: Academic/Nonprofit Terms; Industry Terms: Not Available to Industry
How to cite: pMXBK_bFc was a gift from Christopher A. O'Callaghan (Addgene plasmid # 114257 ; http://n2t.net/addgene:114257 ; RRID:Addgene_114257)
